>Addgene plasmid #144182 | TFORF1526 | addgene full sequence | sequence record 404067 | Addgene NGS Result
TTAATGTAGTCTTATGCAATACTCTTGTAGTCTTGCAACATGGTAACGATGAGTTAGCAACATGCCTTAC
AAGGAGAGAAAAAGCACCGTGCATGCCGATTGGTGGAAGTAAGGTGGTACGATCGTGCCTTATTAGGAAG
GCAACAGACGGGTCTGACATGGATTGGACGAACCACTGAATTGCCGCATTGCAGAGATATTGTATTTAAG
TGCCTAGCTCGATACATAAACGGGTCTCTCTGGTTAGACCAGATCTGAGCCTGGGAGCTCTCTGGCTAAC
TAGGGAACCCACTGCTTAAGCCTCAATAAAGCTTGCCTTGAGTGCTTCAAGTAGTGTGTGCCCGTCTGTT
GTGTGACTCTGGTAACTAGAGATCCCTCAGACCCTTTTAGTCAGTGTGGAAAATCTCTAGCAGTGGCGCC
CGAACAGGGACTTGAAAGCGAAAGGGAAACCAGAGGAGCTCTCTCGACGCAGGACTCGGCTTGCTGAAGC
GCGCACGGCAAGAGGCGAGGGGCGGCGACTGGTGAGTACGCCAAAAATTTTGACTAGCGGAGGCTAGAAG
GAGAGAGATGGGTGCGAGAGCGTCAGTATTAAGCGGGGGAGAATTAGATCGCGATGGGAAAAAATTCGGT
TAAGGCCAGGGGGAAAGAAAAAATATAAATTAAAACATATAGTATGGGCAAGCAGGGAGCTAGAACGATT
CGCAGTTAATCCTGGCCTGTTAGAAACATCAGAAGGCTGTAGACAAATACTGGGACAGCTACAACCATCC
CTTCAGACAGGATCAGAAGAACTTAGATCATTATATAATACAGTAGCAACCCTCTATTGTGTGCATCAAA
GGATAGAGATAAAAGACACCAAGGAAGCTTTAGACAAGATAGAGGAAGAGCAAAACAAAAGTAAGACCAC
CGCACAGCAAGCGGCCGCTGATCTTCAGACCTGGAGGAGGAGATATGAGGGACAATTGGAGAAGTGAATT
ATATAAATATAAAGTAGTAAAAATTGAACCATTAGGAGTAGCACCCACCAAGGCAAAGAGAAGAGTGGTG
CAGAGAGAAAAAAGAGCAGTGGGAATAGGAGCTTTGTTCCTTGGGTTCTTGGGAGCAGCAGGAAGCACTA
TGGGCGCAGCGTCAATGACGCTGACGGTACAGGCCAGACAATTATTGTCTGGTATAGTGCAGCAGCAGAA
CAATTTGCTGAGGGCTATTGAGGCGCAACAGCATCTGTTGCAACTCACAGTCTGGGGCATCAAGCAGCTC
CAGGCAAGAATCCTGGCTGTGGAAAGATACCTAAAGGATCAACAGCTCCTGGGGATTTGGGGTTGCTCTG
GAAAACTCATTTGCACCACTGCTGTGCCTTGGAATGCTAGTTGGAGTAATAAATCTCTGGAACAGATTTG
GAATCACACGACCTGGATGGAGTGGGACAGAGAAATTAACAATTACACAAGCTTAATACACTCCTTAATT
GAAGAATCGCAAAACCAGCAAGAAAAGAATGAACAAGAATTATTGGAATTAGATAAATGGGCAAGTTTGT
GGAATTGGTTTAACATAACAAATTGGCTGTGGTATATAAAATTATTCATAATGATAGTAGGAGGCTTGGT
AGGTTTAAGAATAGTTTTTGCTGTACTTTCTATAGTGAATAGAGTTAGGCAGGGATATTCACCATTATCG
TTTCAGACCCACCTCCCAACCCCGAGGGGACCCATGCATTGCATCTCAATTAGTCAGCAACCAGGTGTGG
AAAGTCCCCAGGCTCCCCAGCAGGCAGAAGTATGCAAAGCATGCGTCTCAATTAGTCAGCAACCATAGTC
CCGCCCCTAACTCCGCCCATCCCGCCCCTAACTCCGCCCAGTTCCGCCCATTCTCCGCCCCATGGCTGAC
TAATTTTTTTTATTTATGCAGAGGCCGAGGCCGCCTCGGCCTCTGAGCTATTCCAGAAGTAGTGAGGAGG
CTTTTTTGGAGGCCTAGGCTTTTGCAAAAAGCTTTCTAGAGGTACCACCGGAGCTTACCATGACCGAGTA
CAAGCCCACGGTGCGCCTCGCCACCCGCGACGACGTCCCCAGGGCCGTACGCACCCTCGCCGCCGCGTTC
GCCGACTACCCCGCCACGCGCCACACCGTCGATCCGGACCGCCACATCGAGCGGGTCACCGAGCTGCAAG
AACTCTTCCTCACGCGCGTCGGGCTCGACATCGGCAAGGTGTGGGTCGCGGACGACGGCGCCGCCGTGGC
GGTCTGGACCACGCCGGAGAGCGTCGAAGCGGGGGCGGTGTTCGCCGAGATCGGCCCGCGCATGGCCGAG
TTGAGCGGTTCCCGGCTGGCCGCGCAGCAACAGATGGAAGGCCTCCTGGCGCCGCACCGGCCCAAGGAGC
CCGCGTGGTTCCTGGCCACCGTCGGCGTCTCGCCCGACCACCAGGGCAAGGGTCTGGGCAGCGCCGTCGT
GCTCCCCGGAGTGGAGGCGGCCGAGCGCGCCGGGGTGCCCGCCTTCCTGGAGACCTCCGCGCCCCGCAAC
CTCCCCTTCTACGAGCGGCTCGGCTTCACCGTCACCGCCGACGTCGAGGTGCCCGAAGGACCGCGCACCT
GGTGCATGACCCGCAAGCCCGGTGCCAGTTAACGAATTCTAGATCTTGAGACAAATGGCAGTATTCATCC
ACAATTTTAAAAGAAAAGGGGGGATTGGGGGGTACAGTGCAGGGGAAAGAATAGTAGACATAATAGCAAC
AGACATACAAACTAAAGAATTACAAAAACAAATTACAAAAATTCAAAATTTTCGGGTTTATTACAGGGAC
AGCAGAGATCCACTTTGGCGCCGGCTCGAGGCCTGCAGGTGCAAAGATGGATAAAGTTTTAAACAGAGAG
GAATCTTTGCAGCTAATGGACCTTCTAGGTCTTGAAAGGAGTGGGAATTGGCTCCGGTGCCCGTCAGTGG
GCAGAGCGCACATCGCCCACAGTCCCCGAGAAGTTGGGGGGAGGGGTCGGCAATTGAACCGGTGCCTAGA
GAAGGTGGCGCGGGGTAAACTGGGAAAGTGATGTCGTGTACTGGCTCCGCCTTTTTCCCGAGGGTGGGGG
AGAACCGTATATAAGTGCAGTAGTCGCCGTGAACGTTCTTTTTCGCAACGGGTTTGCCGCCAGAACACAG
GTAAGTGCCGTGTGTGGTTCCCGCGGGCCTGGCCTCTTTACGGGTTATGGCCCTTGCGTGCCTTGAATTA
CTTCCACCTGGCTGCAGTACGTGATTCTTGATCCCGAGCTTCGGGTTGGAAGTGGGTGGGAGAGTTCGAG
GCCTTGCGCTTAAGGAGCCCCTTCGCCTCGTGCTTGAGTTGAGGCCTGGCCTGGGCGCTGGGGCCGCCGC
GTGCGAATCTGGTGGCACCTTCGCGCCTGTCTCGCTGCTTTCGATAAGTCTCTAGCCATTTAAAATTTTT
GATGACCTGCTGCGACGCTTTTTTTCTGGCAAGATAGTCTTGTAAATGCGGGCCAAGATCTGCACACTGG
TATTTCGGTTTTTGGGGCCGCGGGCGGCGACGGGGCCCGTGCGTCCCAGCGCACATGTTCGGCGAGGCGG
GGCCTGCGAGCGCGGCCACCGAGAATCGGACGGGGGTAGTCTCAAGCTGGCCGGCCTGCTCTGGTGCCTG
GCCTCGCGCCGCCGTGTATCGCCCCGCCCTGGGCGGCAAGGCTGGCCCGGTCGGCACCAGTTGCGTGAGC
GGAAAGATGGCCGCTTCCCGGCCCTGCTGCAGGGAGCTCAAAATGGAGGACGCGGCGCTCGGGAGAGCGG
GCGGGTGAGTCACCCACACAAAGGAAAAGGGCCTTTCCGTCCTCAGCCGTCGCTTCATGTGACTCCACGG
AGTACCGGGCGCCGTCCAGGCACCTCGATTAGTTCTCGAGCTTTTGGAGTACGTCGTCTTTAGGTTGGGG
GGAGGGGTTTTATGCGATGGAGTTTCCCCACACTGAGTGGGTGGAGACTGAAGTTAGGCCAGCTTGGCAC
TTGATGTAATTCTCCTTGGAATTTGCCCTTTTTGAGTTTGGATCTTGGTTCATTCTCAAGCCTCAGACAG
TGGTTCAAAGTTTTTTTCTTCCATTTCAGGTGTCGTGAGGCTAGCACCGCCACCATGGAGCGGGTGAAGA
TGATCAACGTGCAGCGTCTGCTGGAGGCTGCCGAGTTTTTGGAGCGCCGGGAGCGAGAGTGTGAACATGG
CTACGCCTCTTCATTCCCGTCCATGCCGAGCCCCCGACTGCAGCATTCAAAGCCCCCACGGAGGTTGAGC
CGGGCACAGAAACACAGCAGCGGGAGCAGCAACACCAGCACTGCCAACAGATCTACACACAATGAGCTGG
AAAAGAATCGACGAGCTCATCTGCGCCTTTGTTTAGAACGCTTAAAAGTTCTGATTCCACTAGGACCAGA
CTGCACCCGGCACACAACACTTGGTTTGCTCAACAAAGCCAAAGCACACATCAAGAAACTTGAAGAAGCT
GAAAGAAAAAGCCAGCACCAGCTCGAGAATTTGGAACGAGAACAGAGATTTTTAAAGTGGCGACTGGAAC
AGCTGCAGGGTCCTCAGGAGATGGAACGAATACGAATGGACAGCATTGGATCAACTATTTCTTCAGATCG
TTCTGATTCAGAGCGAGAGGAGATTGAAGTGGATGTTGAAAGCACAGAGTTCTCCCATGGAGAAGTGGAC
AATATAAGTACCACCAGCATCAGTGACATTGATGACCACAGCAGCCTGCCGAGTATTGGGAGTGACGAGG
GTTACTCCAGTGCCAGTGTCAAACTTTCATTCACTTCATAGTAATGAACTAGTCCGTAACTTGAAAGTAT
TTCGATTTCTTGGCTTTATATATCTTGTGGAAAGGACGAAACCGATGACCGCTTATATGTACGACGCGTT
AAGTCGACAATCAACCTCTGGATTACAAAATTTGTGAAAGATTGACTGGTATTCTTAACTATGTTGCTCC
TTTTACGCTATGTGGATACGCTGCTTTAATGCCTTTGTATCATGCTATTGCTTCCCGTATGGCTTTCATT
TTCTCCTCCTTGTATAAATCCTGGTTGCTGTCTCTTTATGAGGAGTTGTGGCCCGTTGTCAGGCAACGTG
GCGTGGTGTGCACTGTGTTTGCTGACGCAACCCCCACTGGTTGGGGCATTGCCACCACCTGTCAGCTCCT
TTCCGGGACTTTCGCTTTCCCCCTCCCTATTGCCACGGCGGAACTCATCGCCGCCTGCCTTGCCCGCTGC
TGGACAGGGGCTCGGCTGTTGGGCACTGACAATTCCGTGGTGTTGTCGGGGAAATCATCGTCCTTTCCTT
GGCTGCTCGCCTGTGTTGCCACCTGGATTCTGCGCGGGACGTCCTTCTGCTACGTCCCTTCGGCCCTCAA
TCCAGCGGACCTTCCTTCCCGCGGCCTGCTGCCGGCTCTGCGGCCTCTTCCGCGTCTTCGCCTTCGCCCT
CAGACGAGTCGGATCTCCCTTTGGGCCGCCTCCCCGCGTCGACTTTAAGACCAATGACTTACAAGGCAGC
TGTAGATCTTAGCCACTTTTTAAAAGAAAAGGGGGGACTGGAAGGGCTAATTCACTCCCAACGAAGACAA
GATCTGCTTTTTGCTTGTACTGGGTCTCTCTGGTTAGACCAGATCTGAGCCTGGGAGCTCTCTGGCTAAC
TAGGGAACCCACTGCTTAAGCCTCAATAAAGCTTGCCTTGAGTGCTTCAAGTAGTGTGTGCCCGTCTGTT
GTGTGACTCTGGTAACTAGAGATCCCTCAGACCCTTTTAGTCAGTGTGGAAAATCTCTAGCAGTACGTAT
AGTAGTTCATGTCATCTTATTATTCAGTATTTATAACTTGCAAAGAAATGAATATCAGAGAGTGAGAGGA
ACTTGTTTATTGCAGCTTATAATGGTTACAAATAAAGCAATAGCATCACAAATTTCACAAATAAAGCATT
TTTTTCACTGCATTCTAGTTGTGGTTTGTCCAAACTCATCAATGTATCTTATCATGTCTGGCTCTAGCTA
TCCCGCCCCTAACTCCGCCCATCCCGCCCCTAACTCCGCCCAGTTCCGCCCATTCTCCGCCCCATGGCTG
ACTAATTTTTTTTATTTATGCAGAGGCCGAGGCCGCCTCGGCCTCTGAGCTATTCCAGAAGTAGTGAGGA
GGCTTTTTTGGAGGCCTAGGGACGTACCCAATTCGCCCTATAGTGAGTCGTATTACGCGCGCTCACTGGC
CGTCGTTTTACAACGTCGTGACTGGGAAAACCCTGGCGTTACCCAACTTAATCGCCTTGCAGCACATCCC
CCTTTCGCCAGCTGGCGTAATAGCGAAGAGGCCCGCACCGATCGCCCTTCCCAACAGTTGCGCAGCCTGA
ATGGCGAATGGG
[124 nt withheld, positions 6383-6506]
C
[91 nt withheld, positions 6508-6598]
A
[49 nt withheld, positions 6600-6648]
CCTTTGACGTTGGAGTCCACGTTCTTT
[37 nt withheld, positions 6676-6712]
ACCCTATCTCGGTCTATTCTTTTGATTTATAAGGGATTTTGCCGATTTCGGCCTATTGGTTAAAAAATGA
GCTGATTTAACAAAAATTTAACGCGAATTTTAACAAAATATTAACGCTTACAATTTAGGTGGCACTTTTC
GGGGAAATGTGCGCGGAACCCCTATTTGTTTATTTTTCTAAATACATTCAAATATGTATCCGCTCATGAG
ACAATAACCCTGATAAATGCTTCAATAATATTGAAAAAGGAAGAGTATGAGTATTCAACATTTCCGTGTC
GCCCTTATTCCCTTTTTTGCGGCATTTTGCCTTCCTGTTTTTGCTCACCCAGAAACGCTGGTGAAAGTAA
AAGATGCTGAAGATCAGTTGGGTGCACGAGTGGGTTACATCGAACTGGATCTCAACAGCGGTAAGATCCT
TGAGAGTTTTCGCCCCGAAGAACGTTTTCCAATGATGAGCACTTTTAAAGTTCTGCTATGTGGCGCGGTA
TTATCCCGTATTGACGCCGGGCAAGAGCAACTCGGTCGCCGCATACACTATTCTCAGAATGACTTGGTTG
AGTACTCACCAGTCACAGAAAAGCATCTTACGGATGGCATGACAGTAAGAGAATTATGCAGTGCTGCCAT
AACCATGAGTGATAACACTGCGGCCAACTTACTTCTGACAACGATCGGAGGACCGAAGGAGCTAACCGCT
TTTTTGCACAACATGGGGGATCATGTAACTCGCCTTGATCGTTGGGAACCGGAGCTGAATGAAGCCATAC
CAAACGACGAGCGTGACACCACGATGCCTGTAGCAATGGCAACAACGTTGCGCAAACTATTAACTGGCGA
ACTACTTACTCTAGCTTCCCGGCAACAATTAATAGACTGGATGGAGGCGGATAAAGTTGCAGGACCACTT
CTGCGCTCGGCCCTTCCGGCTGGCTGGTTTATTGCTGATAAATCTGGAGCCGGTGAGCGTGGGTCTCGCG
GTATCATTGCAGCACTGGGGCCAGATGGTAAGCCCTCCCGTATCGTAGTTATCTACACGACGGGGAGTCA
GGCAACTATGGATGAACGAAATAGACAGATCGCTGAGATAGGTGCCTCACTGATTAAGCATTGGTAACTG
TCAGACCAAGTTTACTCATATATACTTTAGATTGATTTAAAACTTCATTTTTAATTTAAAAGGATCTAGG
TGAAGATCCTTTTTGATAATCTCATGACCAAAATCCCTTAACGTGAGTTTTCGTTCCACTGAGCGTCAGA
CCCCGTAGAAAAGATCAAAGGATCTTCTTGAGATCCTTTTTTTCTGCGCGTAATCTGCTGCTTGCAAACA
AAAAAACCACCGCTACCAGCGGTGGTTTGTTTGCCGGATCAAGAGCTACCAACTCTTTTTCCGAAGGTAA
CTGGCTTCAGCAGAGCGCAGATACCAAATACTGTTCTTCTAGTGTAGCCGTAGTTAGGCCACCACTTCAA
GAACTCTGTAGCACCGCCTACATACCTCGCTCTGCTAATCCTGTTACCAGTGGCTGCTGCCAGTGGCGAT
AAGTCGTGTCTTACCGGGTTGGACTCAAGACGATAGTTACCGGATAAGGCGCAGCGGTCGGGCTGAACGG
GGGGTTCGTGCACACAGCCCAGCTTGGAGCGAACGACCTACACCGAACTGAGATACCTACAGCGTGAGCT
ATGAGAAAGCGCCACGCTTCCCGAAGGGAGAAAGGCGGACAGGTATCCGGTAAGCGGCAGGGTCGGAACA
GGAGAGCGCACGAGGGAGCTTCCAGGGGGAAACGCCTGGTATCTTTATAGTCCTGTCGGGTTTCGCCACC
TCTGACTTGAGCGTCGATTTTTGTGATGCTCGTCAGGGGGGCGGAGCCTATGGAAAAACGCCAGCAACGC
GGCCTTTTTACGGTTCCTGGCCTTTTGCTGGCCTTTTGCTCACATGTTCTTTCCTGCGTTATCCCCTGAT
TCTGTGGATAACCGTATTACCGCCTTTGAGTGAGCTGATACCGCTCGCCGCAGCCGAACGACCGAGCGCA
GCGAGTCAGTGAGCGAGGAAGCGGAAGAGCGCCCAATACGCAAACCGCCTCTCCCCGCGCGTTGGCCGAT
TCATTAATGCAGCTGGCACGACAGGTTTCCCGACTGGAAAGCGGGCAGTGAGCGCAACGCAATTAATGTG
AGTTAGCTCACTCATTAGGCACCCCAGGCTTTACACTTTATGCTTCCGGCTCGTATGTTGTGTGGAATTG
TGAGCGGATAACAATTTCACACAGGAAACAGCTATGACCATGATTACGCCAAGCGCGCAATTAACCCTCA
CTAAAGGGAACAAAAGCTGGAGCTGCAAGC
Features (pLannotate 1.2.2; 31 found; start..end, strand, type, name):
      5..231     +  promoter       RSV promoter: Rous sarcoma virus enhancer/promoter
    232..412     +  LTR            5' LTR (truncated): truncated 5' long terminal repeat (LTR) from HIV-1
    459..584     +  misc_feature   HIV-1 Ψ: packaging signal of human immunodeficiency virus type 1
    568..931     +  CDS            HIV-1 gag (fragment): gag protein from human immunodeficiency virus 1; gag
   1077..1310    +  misc_feature   RRE: The Rev response element (RRE) of HIV-1 allows for Rev-dependent mRNA export from the nucleus to the cytoplasm.
   1687..1713    +  CDS            Rev (fragment): human immunodeficiency virus 1 (HIV-1) Rev protein; rev; enhances nuclear export of unspliced and incompletely spliced viral mRNAs
   1720..1743    +  promoter       SV40 promoter (fragment): SV40 early promoter
   1744..1815    +  promoter       SV40 promoter (fragment): SV40 enhancer and early promoter
   1839..1974    +  rep_origin     SV40 ori: SV40 origin of replication
   2020..2616    +  CDS            PuroR (fragment): puromycin N-acetyltransferase; pac from Streptomyces; confers resistance to puromycin
   2665..2782    +  misc_feature   cPPT/CTS: central polypurine tract and central termination sequence of HIV-1
   2847..2913    +  CDS            small t antigen (fragment): SV40 (simian virus 40) small t antigen
   2920..4098    +  promoter       EF-1α promoter: strong constitutive promoter for human elongation factor EF-1α
   4115..4798    +  CDS            MXI1: MXI1_HUMAN - Also known as BHLHC11. Experimental evidence at protein level: Swiss-Prot protein existence level 1. Transcriptional repressor. MXI1 binds with MAX to form a sequence-specific DNA-binding protein complex which recognizes the core sequence 5'-CAC[GA]TG-3'. MXI1 thus antagonizes MYC transcriptional activity by competing for MAX. From Homo sapiens (Human).
   4814..4867    +  promoter       U6 promoter (fragment): RNA polymerase III promoter for human U6 snRNA
   4909..5497    +  misc_feature   WPRE: woodchuck hepatitis virus posttranscriptional regulatory element
   5548..5567    +  misc_feature   cPPT/CTS (fragment): central polypurine tract and central termination sequence of HIV-1
   5569..5802    +  LTR            3' LTR (ΔU3): self-inactivating 3' long terminal repeat (LTR) from HIV-1
   5880..6001    +  polyA_signal   SV40 poly(A) signal: SV40 polyadenylation signal
   6041..6176    +  rep_origin     SV40 ori: SV40 origin of replication
   6197..6215    -  promoter       T7 promoter: promoter for bacteriophage T7 RNA polymerase
   6223..6378    +  CDS            lacZα (fragment): LacZα fragment of β-galactosidase; lacZ fragment
   6383..6811    +  rep_origin     f1 ori (sequence partly withheld): f1 bacteriophage origin of replication; arrow indicates direction of (+) strand synthesis
   6864..6968    +  promoter       AmpR promoter: bla
   6969..7829    +  CDS            AmpR: β-lactamase; bla; confers resistance to ampicillin, carbenicillin, and related antibiotics
   8000..8588    +  rep_origin     ori: high-copy-number ColE1/pMB1/pBR322/pUC origin of replication
   8771..8863    +  CDS            lacI (fragment): lac repressor; lacI; The lac repressor binds to the lac operator to inhibit transcription in E. coli. This inhibition can be relieved by adding lactose or isopropyl-β-D-thiogalactopyranoside (IPTG).
   8876..8897    +  protein_bind   CAP binding site: CAP binding activates transcription in the presence of cAMP. E. coli catabolite activator protein
   8912..8942    +  promoter       lac promoter: promoter for the E. coli lac operon
   8950..8966    +  protein_bind   lac operator: The lac repressor binds to the lac operator to inhibit transcription in E. coli. This inhibition can be relieved by adding lactose or isopropyl-β-D-thiogalactopyranoside (IPTG). lac repressor encoded by lacI
   9011..9029    +  promoter       T3 promoter: promoter for bacteriophage T3 RNA polymerase
