[The description below was written by a language model from this plasmid's Addgene catalogue record and pLannotate feature annotations shown in this document.]
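Description:
TFORF1526 is a lentiviral mammalian expression plasmid built on the pLX_TRC317 backbone and carrying the human MXI1 open reading frame. It belongs to a barcoded transcription factor ORF collection. It is propagated in E. coli through a high-copy ColE1/pUC-type origin with ampicillin resistance (AmpR), and the backbone also retains an f1 origin and remnants of a lac/lacZα cloning region flanked by T7 and T3 promoters. The depositor notes that the plasmid may recombine during bacterial propagation, as can happen with LTR-containing vectors.

The viral portion has a third-generation, self-inactivating layout. An RSV promoter drives a truncated HIV-1 5' LTR, followed by the Ψ packaging signal with a gag fragment, the Rev response element for Rev-dependent nuclear export of the genomic RNA, a cPPT/CTS element, and a ΔU3 3' LTR with a downstream SV40 polyadenylation signal. Two expression units sit between the LTRs. An SV40 early promoter drives puromycin N-acetyltransferase for selection of transduced cells. The EF-1α promoter drives MXI1, with WPRE downstream to enhance transcript expression. MXI1 is a bHLH transcriptional repressor that dimerises with MAX and thereby antagonises MYC activity.

According to the catalogue entry, each ORF in the collection is paired with a unique 24-bp barcode, so that transcription factors can be identified in pooled overexpression screens. The barcode is not annotated in the feature table, and its position is therefore not stated. The annotated MXI1 coding sequence is somewhat shorter than the listed insert size, which may reflect flanking sequence. The short U6 promoter and small t antigen fragments in the table are probably incidental matches rather than functional elements.
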