Addgene plasmid #144182: TFORF1526
Purpose: Lentiviral vector for overexpressing transcription factor ORFs with unique 24-bp barcodes. Barcodes facilitate identification of transcription factors in pooled screens.
Depositing lab: Feng Zhang. Depositing organization: Broad Institute. Publication: A transcription factor atlas of directed differentiation. Joung J, Ma S, Tay T, Geiger-Schuller KR, Kirchgatterer PC, Verdine VK, Guo B, Arias-Garcia MA, Allen WE, Singh A, Kuksenko O, Abudayyeh OO, Gootenberg JS, Fu Z, Macrae RK, Buenrostro JD, Regev A, Zhang F. Cell. 2023 Jan 5;186(1):209-229.e26. doi: 10.1016/j.cell.2022.11.026. PubMed 36608654.
Backbone
  Vector backbone: pLX_TRC317
  Backbone manufacturer: Broad Institute Genetic Perturbation Platform
  Backbone size w/o insert (bp): 8264
  Vector type: Mammalian Expression, Lentiviral
  Selectable markers: Puromycin
Growth in bacteria
  Bacterial resistance: Ampicillin, 100 μg/mL
  Growth temperature: 37°C
  Growth strain: NEB Stable
  Copy number: High Copy
Gene/Insert
  Gene/Insert name: MXI1
  Species: H. sapiens (human)
  Insert size (bp): 788
  Entrez Gene: MXI1 (a.k.a. RP11-549L6.1, MAD2, MXD2, MXI, bHLHc11)
  Promoter: EF1a
  Cloning method: Unknown
  Sequencing primers: 5′ GGGTGGAGACTGAAGTTAGGCCAG; 3′ CACATAGCGTAAAAGGAGCAACATAG
Terms and licenses: Academic/Nonprofit Terms; Industry Terms: Not Available to Industry
Depositor comments: NM_005962,ENST00000239007 . The transcription factor ORF portion of this plasmid was synthesized by Genewiz. Please test multiple small colonies in case of plasmid recombination. To make this collection available in a timely manner, a portion of this collection was not fully sequenced by Addgene. If an Addgene verified full plasmid sequence is not available, please contact us prior to placing an order to request the full sequence.
How to cite: TFORF1526 was a gift from Feng Zhang (Addgene plasmid # 144182 ; http://n2t.net/addgene:144182 ; RRID:Addgene_144182)
