>Addgene plasmid #144182 | TFORF1526 | depositor partial sequence | sequence record 284661 | Insert
ACCGCCACCATGGAGCGGGTGAAGATGATCAACGTGCAGCGTCTGCTGGAGGCTGCCGAGTTTTTGGAGC
GCCGGGAGCGAGAGTGTGAACATGGCTACGCCTCTTCATTCCCGTCCATGCCGAGCCCCCGACTGCAGCA
TTCAAAGCCCCCACGGAGGTTGAGCCGGGCACAGAAACACAGCAGCGGGAGCAGCAACACCAGCACTGCC
AACAGATCTACACACAATGAGCTGGAAAAGAATCGACGAGCTCATCTGCGCCTTTGTTTAGAACGCTTAA
AAGTTCTGATTCCACTAGGACCAGACTGCACCCGGCACACAACACTTGGTTTGCTCAACAAAGCCAAAGC
ACACATCAAGAAACTTGAAGAAGCTGAAAGAAAAAGCCAGCACCAGCTCGAGAATTTGGAACGAGAACAG
AGATTTTTAAAGTGGCGACTGGAACAGCTGCAGGGTCCTCAGGAGATGGAACGAATACGAATGGACAGCA
TTGGATCAACTATTTCTTCAGATCGTTCTGATTCAGAGCGAGAGGAGATTGAAGTGGATGTTGAAAGCAC
AGAGTTCTCCCATGGAGAAGTGGACAATATAAGTACCACCAGCATCAGTGACATTGATGACCACAGCAGC
CTGCCGAGTATTGGGAGTGACGAGGGTTACTCCAGTGCCAGTGTCAAACTTTCATTCACTTCATAGTAAT
GAACTAGTCCGTAACTTGAAAGTATTTCGATTTCTTGGCTTTATATATCTTGTGGAAAGGACGAAACCGA
TGACCGCTTATATGTACG
