>Addgene plasmid #144182 | TFORF1526 | depositor partial sequence | sequence record 284662 | Barcode
AACCGATGACCGCTTATATGTACG
